>Addgene plasmid #91321 | pHH0103_TJP1-1/1-SV1/2 | addgene full sequence | sequence record 191790 | Addgene NGS Result
TCATGACATTAACCTATAAAAATAGGCGTATCACGAGGCCCTTTCGTCTTCAAGAATTCCCGACACCATC
GAATGGTGCAAAACCTTTCGCGGTATGGCATGATAGCGCCCGGAAGAGAGTCAATTCAGGGTGGTGAATG
TGAAACCAGTAACGTTATACGATGTCGCAGAGTATGCCGGTGTCTCTTATCAGACCGTTTCCCGCGTGGT
GAACCAGGCCAGCCACGTTTCTGCGAAAACGCGGGAAAAAGTGGAAGCGGCGATGGCGGAGCTGAATTAC
ATTCCCAACCGCGTGGCACAACAACTGGCGGGCAAACAGTCGTTGCTGATTGGCGTTGCCACCTCCAGTC
TGGCCCTGCACGCGCCGTCGCAAATTGTCGCGGCGATTAAATCTCGCGCCGATCAACTGGGTGCCAGCGT
GGTGGTGTCGATGGTAGAACGAAGCGGCGTCGAAGCCTGTAAAGCGGCGGTGCACAATCTTCTCGCGCAA
CGCGTCAGTGGGCTGATCATTAACTATCCGCTGGATGACCAGGATGCCATTGCTGTGGAAGCTGCCTGCA
CTAATGTTCCGGCGTTATTTCTTGATGTCTCTGACCAGACACCCATCAACAGTATTATTTTCTCCCATGA
AGACGGTACGCGACTGGGCGTGGAGCATCTGGTCGCATTGGGTCACCAGCAAATCGCGCTGTTAGCGGGC
CCATTAAGTTCTGTCTCGGCGCGTCTGCGTCTGGCTGGCTGGCATAAATATCTCACTCGCAATCAAATTC
AGCCGATAGCGGAACGGGAAGGCGACTGGAGTGCCATGTCCGGTTTTCAACAAACCATGCAAATGCTGAA
TGAGGGCATCGTTCCCACTGCGATGCTGGTTGCCAACGATCAGATGGCGCTGGGCGCAATGCGCGCCATT
ACCGAGTCCGGGCTGCGCGTTGGTGCGGATATCTCGGTAGTGGGATACGACGATACCGAAGACAGCTCAT
GTTATATCCCGCCGTTAACCACCATCAAACAGGATTTTCGCCTGCTGGGGCAAACCAGCGTGGACCGCTT
GCTGCAACTCTCTCAGGGCCAGGCGGTGAAGGGCAATCAGCTGTTGCCCGTCTCACTGGTGAAAAGAAAA
ACCACCCTGGCGCCCAATACGCAAACCGCCTCTCCCCGCGCGTTGGCCGATTCATTAATGCAGCTGGCAC
GACAGGTTTCCCGACTGGAAAGCGGGCAGTGAGCGCAACGCAATTAATGTAAGTTAGCTCACTCATTAGG
CACAATTCTCATGTTTGACAGCTTATCATCGACTGCACGGTGCACCAATGCTTCTGGCGTCAGGCAGCCA
TCGGAAGCTGTGGTATGGCTGTGCAGGTCGTAAATCACTGCATAATTCGTGTCGCTCAAGGCGCACTCCC
GTTCTGGATAATGTTTTTTGCGCCGACATCATAACGGTTCTGGCAAATATTCTGAAATGAGCTGTTGACA
ATTAATCATCGGCTCGTATAATGTGTGGAATTGTGAGCGGATAACAATTTCACACAGGAAACAGCCAGTC
CGTTTAGGTGTTTTCACGAGCACTTCACCAACAAGGACCATAGATTATGAAAATCGAAGAACACCATCAC
CATCACCATTCCAGCGGTAAGCTTATGTCCCCTATACTAGGTTATTGGAAAATTAAGGGCCTTGTGCAAC
CCACTCGACTTCTTTTGGAATATCTTGAAGAAAAATATGAAGAGCATTTGTATGAGCGCGATGAAGGTGA
TAAATGGCGAAACAAAAAGTTTGAATTGGGTTTGGAGTTTCCCAATCTTCCTTATTATATTGATGGTGAT
GTTAAATTAACACAGTCTATGGCCATCATACGTTATATAGCTGACAAGCACAACATGTTGGGTGGTTGTC
CAAAAGAGCGTGCAGAGATTTCAATGCTTGAAGGAGCGGTTTTGGATATTAGATACGGTGTTTCGAGAAT
TGCATATAGTAAAGACTTTGAAACTCTCAAAGTTGATTTTCTTAGCAAGCTACCTGAAATGCTGAAAATG
TTCGAAGATCGTTTATGTCATAAAACATATTTAAATGGTGATCATGTAACCCATCCTGACTTCATGTTGT
ATGACGCTCTTGATGTTGTTTTATACATGGACCCAATGTGCCTGGATGCGTTCCCAAAATTAGTTTGTTT
TAAAAAACGTATTGAAGCTATCCCACAAATTGATAAGTACTTGAAATCCAGCAAGTATATAGCATGGCCT
TTGCAGGGCTGGCAAGCCACGTTTGGTGGTGGCGACCATCCTCCAAAATCGGATCTGGAAGTTCTGTTCC
AGGGGCCCCTGTCCAGCGGTCTGGTTCCGCGTGGTTCCGGTACCGCGGCCCAGCCGGCCGGCGATAGTTT
CTACATCCGTACCCATTTCGAATATGAAAAAGAATCTCCGTATGGTCTGTCGTTCAATAAAGGCGAAGTG
TTCCGTGTGGTTGATACCCTGTATAACGGCAAACTGGGTAGCTGGCTGGCGATTCGTATCGGCAAAAATC
ATAAAGAAGTCGAACGTGGTATTATCCCGAACAAAAATCGCGCCGAACAGCTGGCGGCCGCATA
[142 nt withheld, positions 2585-2726]
C
[98 nt withheld, positions 2728-2825]
AGTTTGTACTGGTGACGAAACTCAGTGTCTAGCTAGAGTGGC
[149 nt withheld, positions 2868-3016]
T
[41 nt withheld, positions 3018-3058]
T
[62 nt withheld, positions 3060-3121]
A
[35 nt withheld, positions 3123-3157]
CCTCCCTCAATCGGTTGAATGTCGCCCTTTTGTCTTTGGCGCTGGTAAACCATATGAA
[86 nt withheld, positions 3216-3301]
T
[54 nt withheld, positions 3303-3356]
CTAGCGCCGCCCTATACCTTGTCTGCCTCCCCGCGTTGCGTCGCGGTGCATGGAGCCGGGCCACCTCGAC
CTGAATGGAAGCCGGCGGCACCTCGCTAACGGATTCACCACTCCAAGAATTGGAGCCAATCAATTCTTGC
GGAGAACTGTGAATGCGCAAACCAACCCTTGGCAGAACATATCCATCGCGTCCGCCATCTCCAGCAGCCG
CACGCGGCGCATCTCGGGCAGCGTTGGGTCCTGGCCACGGGTGCGCATGATCGTGCTCCTGTCGTTGAGG
ACCCGGCTAGGCTGGCGGGGTTGCCTTACTGGTTAGCAGAATGAATCACCGATACGCGAGCGAACGTGAA
GCGACTGCTGCTGCAAAACGTCTGCGACCTGAGCAACAACATGAATGGTCTTCGGTTTCCGTGTTTCGTA
AAGTCTGGAAACGCGGAAGTCAGCGCCCTGCACCATTATGTTCCGGATCTGCATCGCAGGATGCTGCTGG
CTACCCTGTGGAACACCTACATCTGTATTAACGAAGCGCTGGCATTGACCCTGAGTGATTTTTCTCTGGT
CCCGCCGCATCCATACCGCCAGTTGTTTACCCTCACAACGTTCCAGTAACCGGGCATGTTCATCATCAGT
AACCCGTATCGTGAGCATCCTCTCTCGTTTCATCGGTATCATTACCCCCATGAACAGAAATCCCCCTTAC
ACGGAGGCATCAGTGACCAAACAGGAAAAAACCGCCCTTAACATGGCCCGCTTTATCAGAAGCCAGACAT
TAACGCTTCTGGAGAAACTCAACGAGCTGGACGCGGATGAACAGGCAGACATCTGTGAATCGCTTCACGA
CCACGCTGATGAGCTTTACCGCAGGATCCGCGAAATTGTAAGCGTTAATATTTTGTTAAAATTCGCGTTA
AATTTTTGTTAAATCAGCTCATTTTTTAACCAATAGGCCGAAATCGGCAAAATCCCTTATAAATCAAAAG
AATAGACCGAGATAGGGT
[37 nt withheld, positions 4355-4391]
AAAGAACGTGGACTCCAACGTCAAAGG
[49 nt withheld, positions 4419-4467]
T
[91 nt withheld, positions 4469-4559]
G
[124 nt withheld, positions 4561-4684]
CGCGGATCCTGCCTCGCGCGTTTCGGTGATGACGGTGAAAACCTCTGACACATGCAGCTCCCGGAGACGG
TCACAGCTTGTCTGTAAGCGGATGCCGGGAGCAGACAAGCCCGTCAGGGCGCGTCAGCGGGTGTTGGCGG
GTGTCGGGGCGCAGCCATGACCCAGTCACGTAGCGATAGCGGAGTGTATACTGGCTTAACTATGCGGCAT
CAGAGCAGATTGTACTGAGAGTGCACCATATGCGGTGTGAAATACCGCACAGATGCGTAAGGAGAAAATA
CCGCATCAGGCGCTCTTCCGCTTCCTCGCTCACTGACTCGCTGCGCTCGGTCGTTCGGCTGCGGCGAGCG
GTATCAGCTCACTCAAAGGCGGTAATACGGTTATCCACAGAATCAGGGGATAACGCAGGAAAGAACATGT
GAGCAAAAGGCCAGCAAAAGGCCAGGAACCGTAAAAAGGCCGCGTTGCTGGCGTTTTTCCATAGGCTCCG
CCCCCCTGACGAGCATCACAAAAATCGACGCTCAAGTCAGAGGTGGCGAAACCCGACAGGACTATAAAGA
TACCAGGGTTTCCCCCTGGAAGCTCCCTCGTGCGCTCTCCTGTTCCGACCCTGCCGCTTACCGGATACCT
GTCCGCCTTTCTCCCTTCGGGAAGCGTGGCGCTTTCTCATAGCTCACGCTGTAGGTATCTCAGTTCGGTG
TAGGTCGTTCGCTCCAAGCTGGGCTGTGTGCACGAACCCCCCGTTCAGCCCGACCGCTGCGCCTTATCCG
GTAACTATCGTCTTGAGTCCAACCCGGTAAGACACGACTTATCGCCACTGGCAGCAGCCACTGGTAACAG
GATTAGCAGAGCGAGGTATGTAGGCGGTGCTACAGAGTTCTTGAAGTGGTGGCCTAACTACGGCTACACT
AGAAGGACAGTATTTGGTATCTGCGCTCTGCTGAAGCCAGTTACCTTCGGAAAAAGAGTTGGTAGCTCTT
GATCCGGCAAACAAACCACCGCTGGTAGCGGTGGTTTTTTTGTTTGCAAGCAGCAGATTACGCGCAGAAA
AAAAGGATCTCAAGAAGATCCTTTGATCTTTTCTACGGGGTCTGACGCTCAGTGGAACGAAAACTCACGT
TAAGGGATTTTGGTCATGAGATTATCAAAAAGGATCTTCACCTAGATCCTTTTAAATTAAAAATGAAGTT
TTAAATCAATCTAAAGTATATATGAGTAAACTTGGTCTGACAGTTACCAATGCTTAATCAGTGAGGCACC
TATCTCAGCGATCTGTCTATTTCGTTCATCCATAGTTGCCTGACTCCCCGTCGTGTAGATAACTACGATA
CGGGAGGGCTTACCATCTGGCCCCAGTGCTGCAATGATACCGCGAGACCCACGCTCACCGGCTCCAGATT
TATCAGCAATAAACCAGCCAGCCGGAAGGGCCGAGCGCAGAAGTGGTCCTGCAACTTTATCCGCCTCCAT
CCAGTCTATTAATTGTTGCCGGGAAGCTAGAGTAAGTAGTTCGCCAGTTAATAGTTTGCGCAACGTTGTT
GCCATTGCTGCAGGCATCGTGGTGTCACGCTCGTCGTTTGGTATGGCTTCATTCAGCTCCGGTTCCCAAC
GATCAAGGCGAGTTACATGATCCCCCATGTTGTGCAAAAAAGCGGTTAGCTCCTTCGGTCCTCCGATCGT
TGTCAGAAGTAAGTTGGCCGCAGTGTTATCACTCATGGTTATGGCAGCACTGCATAATTCTCTTACTGTC
ATGCCATCCGTAAGATGCTTTTCTGTGACTGGTGAGTACTCAACCAAGTCATTCTGAGAATAGTGTATGC
GGCGACCGAGTTGCTCTTGCCCGGCGTCAACACGGGATAATACCGCGCCACATAGCAGAACTTTAAAAGT
GCTCATCATTGGAAAACGTTCTTCGGGGCGAAAACTCTCAAGGATCTTACCGCTGTTGAGATCCAGTTCG
ATGTAACCCACTCGTGCACCCAACTGATCTTCAGCATCTTTTACTTTCACCAGCGTTTCTGGGTGAGCAA
AAACAGGAAGGCAAAATGCCGCAAAAAAGGGAATAAGGGCGACACGGAAATGTTGAATACTCATACTCTT
CCTTTTTCAATATTATTGAAGCATTTATCAGGGTTATTGTCTCATGAGCGGATACATATTTGAATGTATT
TAGAAAAATAAACAAATAGGGGTTCCGCGCACATTTCCCCGAAAAGTGCCACCTGACGTCTAAGAAACCA
TTATTA
Features (pLannotate 1.2.2; 21 found; start..end, strand, type, name):
     62..139     +  promoter       lacIq promoter: lacI (mutant); In the lacIq allele, a single base change in the promoter boosts expression of the lacI gene about 10-fold.
    140..1222    +  CDS            lacI: lac repressor; lacI; The lac repressor binds to the lac operator to inhibit transcription in E. coli. This inhibition can be relieved by adding lactose or isopropyl-β-D-thiogalactopyranoside (IPTG).
   1235..1256    +  protein_bind   CAP binding site: CAP binding activates transcription in the presence of cAMP. E. coli catabolite activator protein
   1275..1292    +  promoter       tet promoter (fragment): E. coli promoter for tetracycline efflux protein gene
   1465..1493    +  promoter       tac promoter: strong E. coli promoter; hybrid between the trp and lac UV5 promoters
   1501..1517    +  protein_bind   lac operator: The lac repressor binds to the lac operator to inhibit transcription in E. coli. This inhibition can be relieved by adding lactose or isopropyl-β-D-thiogalactopyranoside (IPTG). lac repressor encoded by lacI
   1602..1619    +  CDS            6xHis: 6xHis affinity tag
   1635..2288    +  CDS            GST26_SCHJA: Experimental evidence at protein level: Swiss-Prot protein existence level 1. GST isoenzymes appear to play a central role in the parasite detoxification system. Other functions are also suspected including a role in increasing the solubility of haematin in the parasite gut. From Schistosoma japonicum (Blood fluke).
   2370..2579    +  CDS            TJP3 (fragment): ZO3_CANLF - Also known as ZO3. Experimental evidence at protein level: Swiss-Prot protein existence level 1. TJP1, TJP2, and TJP3 are closely related scaffolding proteins that link tight junction (TJ) transmembrane proteins such as claudins, junctional adhesion molecules, and occludin to the actin cytoskeleton (PubMed:12021270). The tight junction acts to limit movement of substances through the paracellular space and as a boundary between the compositionally distinct apical and basolateral plasma membrane domains of epithelial and endothelial cells. Binds and recruits PATJ to tight junctions
   2589..2636    +  terminator     fd terminator (sequence withheld): central terminator from bacteriophage fd (Otsuka and Kunisawa, 1982)
   2641..2853    +  CDS            M13 gene III (fragment) (sequence partly withheld): pIII; III; minor coat protein
   2868..3338    +  CDS            M13 gene III (fragment) (sequence partly withheld): pIII; III; minor coat protein
   3360..3430    +  CDS            TcR (fragment): tetracycline efflux protein; tet; confers resistance to tetracycline
   3672..4052    -  CDS            YPB1_ECOLX: Protein predicted: Swiss-Prot protein existence level 4. From Escherichia coli.
   4069..4220    +  CDS            rop (fragment): Rop protein, which maintains plasmids at low copy number; rop
   4256..4684    -  rep_origin     f1 ori (sequence partly withheld): f1 bacteriophage origin of replication; arrow indicates direction of (+) strand synthesis
   4693..4732    +  CDS            rop (fragment): Rop protein, which maintains plasmids at low copy number; rop
   4834..4974    +  misc_feature   bom: basis of mobility region from pBR322
   5160..5747    -  rep_origin     ori: high-copy-number ColE1/pMB1/pBR322/pUC origin of replication
   5918..6778    -  CDS            AmpR: β-lactamase; bla; confers resistance to ampicillin, carbenicillin, and related antibiotics
   6779..6883    -  promoter       AmpR promoter: bla
