[The description below was written by a language model from this plasmid's Addgene catalogue record and pLannotate feature annotations shown in this document.]
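Description:
pHH0103_TJP1-1/1-SV1/2 is a 6,930 nt bacterial expression plasmid built on the pHH0103 backbone for producing and purifying a human SH3 domain from TJP1 (ZO-1) in E. coli. It is maintained through a ColE1/pBR322-type origin with the pBR322 bom region and is selected with ampicillin via the β-lactamase gene and its own promoter. The catalogue lists it as low copy, although the rop gene appears only as two fragments interrupted by an f1 phage origin.

Expression is driven by the strong hybrid tac promoter followed by a lac operator. The plasmid also carries lacI under the up-mutated lacIq promoter, so transcription is repressed until it is relieved by IPTG. The reading frame begins with a 6xHis tag and Schistosoma japonicum glutathione S-transferase, followed by the 225 bp insert cloned between SfiI and NotI sites. This arrangement should yield a His-GST–SH3 fusion that can be captured by either affinity handle. The automated annotation labels the insert region as a fragment of canine TJP3 (ZO-3). This most likely reflects homology among the closely related ZO family proteins, since the catalogue identifies the insert as human TJP1.

A phage fd terminator lies just downstream of the insert. Beyond it are fragments of M13 gene III and of the tetracycline resistance gene, which, together with the f1 origin, look like remnants of a phagemid-derived backbone rather than functional parts of the expression unit. The construct belongs to a collection made for a family-wide analysis of human SH3 domain binding specificities, in which purified domains were the working reagent.
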