Addgene plasmid #91321: pHH0103_TJP1-1/1-SV1/2
Purpose: Protein expression and purification of human SH3 domain construct TJP1-1/1-SV1/2
Depositing lab: Sachdev Sidhu. Depositing organization: University of Toronto. Publication: Comprehensive Analysis of the Human SH3 Domain Family Reveals a Wide Variety of Non-canonical Specificities. Teyra J, Huang H, Jain S, Guan X, Dong A, Liu Y, Tempel W, Min J, Tong Y, Kim PM, Bader GD, Sidhu SS. Structure. 2017 Oct 3;25(10):1598-1610.e3. doi: 10.1016/j.str.2017.07.017. Epub 2017 Sep 7. PubMed 28890361.
Backbone
  Vector backbone: pHH0103
  Vector type: Bacterial Expression
Growth in bacteria
  Bacterial resistance: Ampicillin, 100 μg/mL
  Growth temperature: 37°C
  Growth strain: DH5alpha
  Copy number: Low Copy
Gene/Insert
  Gene/Insert name: TJP1-1/1-SV1/2
  Species: H. sapiens (human)
  Insert size (bp): 225
  Entrez Gene: TJP1 (a.k.a. ZO-1)
  Cloning method: Restriction Enzyme; 5′ cloning site Sfi1 (unknown if destroyed); 3′ cloning site Not1 (unknown if destroyed)
Terms and licenses: Academic/Nonprofit Terms; Industry Terms: Not Available to Industry
How to cite: pHH0103_TJP1-1/1-SV1/2 was a gift from Sachdev Sidhu (Addgene plasmid # 91321 ; http://n2t.net/addgene:91321 ; RRID:Addgene_91321)
