>Addgene plasmid #91321 | pHH0103_TJP1-1/1-SV1/2 | depositor partial sequence | sequence record 175809 | insert sequence
GGCCCAGCCGGCCGGCGATAGTTTCTACATCCGTACCCATTTCGAATATGAAAAAGAATCTCCGTATGGT
CTGTCGTTCAATAAAGGCGAAGTGTTCCGTGTGGTTGATACCCTGTATAACGGCAAACTGGGTAGCTGGC
TGGCGATTCGTATCGGCAAAAATCATAAAGAAGTCGAACGTGGTATTATCCCGAACAAAAATCGCGCCGA
ACAGCTGGCGGCCGC
